Addgene plasmid #46473: pGEX Ptk70-SH2
Depositing lab: Bruce Mayer. Depositing organization: University of Connecticut Health Center. Publication: High-throughput phosphotyrosine profiling using SH2 domains. Machida K, Thompson CM, Dierck K, Jablonowski K, Karkkainen S, Liu B, Zhang H, Nash PD, Newman DK, Nollau P, Pawson T, Renkema GH, Saksela K, Schiller MR, Shin DG, Mayer BJ. Mol Cell. 2007 Jun 22;26(6):899-915. 10.1016/j.molcel.2007.05.031 PubMed 17588523.
Backbone
  Vector backbone: pGEX6P1
  Backbone manufacturer: GE Healthcare Biosciences
  Backbone size w/o insert (bp): 4900
  Vector type: Bacterial Expression
Growth in bacteria
  Bacterial resistance: Ampicillin, 100 μg/mL
  Growth temperature: 37°C
  Growth strain: DH5alpha
  Copy number: Low Copy
Gene/Insert
  Gene/Insert name: Ptk70 (alt names: Srms; srm; A230069J08Rik; Srms)
  Species: M. musculus (mouse)
  Insert size (bp): 358
  Mutation: contains amino acids 123-236
  Entrez Gene: Srms (a.k.a. srm, A230069J08Rik)
  Promoter: Tac
  Tag / fusion protein: GST (N terminal on backbone); PreScission (N terminal on backbone)
  Cloning method: Restriction Enzyme; 5′ cloning site BamHI (not destroyed); 3′ cloning site EcoRI (not destroyed)
  Sequencing primers: 5′ pGEX-5; 3′ pGEX-3
Terms and licenses: Academic/Nonprofit Terms; Industry Terms: Not Available to Industry
Depositor comments: The molecular weight of the GST fusion protein is approximately 37.9 kDa
How to cite: pGEX Ptk70-SH2 was a gift from Bruce Mayer (Addgene plasmid # 46473 ; http://n2t.net/addgene:46473 ; RRID:Addgene_46473)
