[The description below was written by a language model from this plasmid's Addgene catalogue record and pLannotate feature annotations shown in this document.]
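Description:
pGEX Ptk70-SH2 is a bacterial expression plasmid built on the pGEX6P1 backbone for producing the SH2 domain of mouse Ptk70 (also known as Srms, a non-receptor tyrosine kinase) as a GST fusion protein in E. coli. It replicates from a ColE1/pMB1-type origin and is selected with ampicillin through the β-lactamase (AmpR) gene. The catalogue lists it as low copy, although the automated annotation uses a generic "high-copy" label for this origin family. The full sequence record is 5,318 nt, consistent with a backbone of about 4.9 kb carrying a 358 bp insert.

The insert encodes amino acids 123–236 of the kinase and was cloned between the BamHI and EcoRI sites, both of which are retained. It sits in frame downstream of the Schistosoma japonicum glutathione S-transferase coding sequence. According to the catalogue, a PreScission protease recognition site lies between GST and the insert, allowing the tag to be removed after purification. The feature table does not annotate this site separately. The annotation tool matched the insert to human SRMS, which probably reflects homology in its reference database, since the depositor records the species as mouse. Transcription is driven by the tac promoter, a strong trp/lac hybrid, with an adjacent lac operator. The plasmid also carries lacI under the lacIq promoter, so expression stays repressed until IPTG is added, whatever the host strain. Leftover backbone elements include rop and bom fragments and a lacZα segment.

The depositor gives the fusion protein's size as about 37.9 kDa. The associated publication describes high-throughput phosphotyrosine profiling with SH2 domains, which suggests that the purified GST-SH2 protein serves as an affinity probe for tyrosine-phosphorylated proteins.
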