Features (pLannotate 1.2.2; 17 found; start..end, strand, type, name):
      6..107     -  CDS            yciV (fragment): RNAAM_ECOLI - Also known as trpH From Escherichia coli (strain K12).
    183..211     +  promoter       tac promoter: strong E. coli promoter; hybrid between the trp and lac UV5 promoters
    219..235     +  protein_bind   lac operator: The lac repressor binds to the lac operator to inhibit transcription in E. coli. This inhibition can be relieved by adding lactose or isopropyl-β-D-thiogalactopyranoside (IPTG). lac repressor encoded by lacI
    258..911     +  CDS            GST26_SCHJA: Experimental evidence at protein level: Swiss-Prot protein existence level 1. GST isoenzymes appear to play a central role in the parasite detoxification system. Other functions are also suspected including a role in increasing the solubility of haematin in the parasite gut. From Schistosoma japonicum (Blood fluke).
    951..1292    +  CDS            SRMS (fragment): SRMS_HUMAN - Also known as C20orf148. Experimental evidence at protein level: Swiss-Prot protein existence level 1. Non-receptor tyrosine-protein kinase which phosphorylates DOK1 on tyrosine residues (PubMed:23822091). Also phosphorylates KHDRBS1/SAM68 and VIM on tyrosine residues (PubMed:29496907). Phosphorylation of KHDRBS1 is EGF-dependent (PubMed:29496907). From Homo sapiens (Human).
   1335..1374    +  CDS            rop (fragment): Rop protein, which maintains plasmids at low copy number; rop
   1476..1516    +  misc_feature   bom (fragment): basis of mobility region from pBR322
   1621..1725    +  promoter       AmpR promoter: bla
   1726..2586    +  CDS            AmpR: β-lactamase; bla; confers resistance to ampicillin, carbenicillin, and related antibiotics
   2757..3345    +  rep_origin     ori: high-copy-number ColE1/pMB1/pBR322/pUC origin of replication
   3531..3582    -  misc_feature   bom (fragment): basis of mobility region from pBR322
   3589..3666    +  promoter       lacIq promoter: lacI (mutant); In the lacIq allele, a single base change in the promoter boosts expression of the lacI gene about 10-fold.
   3667..4749    +  CDS            lacI: lac repressor; lacI; The lac repressor binds to the lac operator to inhibit transcription in E. coli. This inhibition can be relieved by adding lactose or isopropyl-β-D-thiogalactopyranoside (IPTG).
   4762..4783    +  protein_bind   CAP binding site: CAP binding activates transcription in the presence of cAMP. E. coli catabolite activator protein
   4798..4828    +  promoter       lac promoter: promoter for the E. coli lac operon
   4836..4852    +  protein_bind   lac operator: The lac repressor binds to the lac operator to inhibit transcription in E. coli. This inhibition can be relieved by adding lactose or isopropyl-β-D-thiogalactopyranoside (IPTG). lac repressor encoded by lacI
   4872..5045    +  CDS            lacZα: LacZα fragment of β-galactosidase; lacZ fragment
>Addgene plasmid #46473 | pGEX Ptk70-SH2 | depositor full sequence | sequence record 65667 | Full Sequence
ACGTTATCGACTGCACGGTGCACCAATGCTTCTGGCGTCAGGCAGCCATCGGAAGCTGTGGTATGGCTGT
GCAGGTCGTAAATCACTGCATAATTCGTGTCGCTCAAGGCGCACTCCCGTTCTGGATAATGTTTTTTGCG
CCGACATCATAACGGTTCTGGCAAATATTCTGAAATGAGCTGTTGACAATTAATCATCGGCTCGTATAAT
GTGTGGAATTGTGAGCGGATAACAATTTCACACAGGAAACAGTATTCATGTCCCCTATACTAGGTTATTG
GAAAATTAAGGGCCTTGTGCAACCCACTCGACTTCTTTTGGAATATCTTGAAGAAAAATATGAAGAGCAT
TTGTATGAGCGCGATGAAGGTGATAAATGGCGAAACAAAAAGTTTGAATTGGGTTTGGAGTTTCCCAATC
TTCCTTATTATATTGATGGTGATGTTAAATTAACACAGTCTATGGCCATCATACGTTATATAGCTGACAA
GCACAACATGTTGGGTGGTTGTCCAAAAGAGCGTGCAGAGATTTCAATGCTTGAAGGAGCGGTTTTGGAT
ATTAGATACGGTGTTTCGAGAATTGCATATAGTAAAGACTTTGAAACTCTCAAAGTTGATTTTCTTAGCA
AGCTACCTGAAATGCTGAAAATGTTCGAAGATCGTTTATGTCATAAAACATATTTAAATGGTGATCATGT
AACCCATCCTGACTTCATGTTGTATGACGCTCTTGATGTTGTTTTATACATGGACCCAATGTGCCTGGAT
GCGTTCCCAAAATTAGTTTGTTTTAAAAAACGTATTGAAGCTATCCCACAAATTGATAAGTACTTGAAAT
CCAGCAAGTATATAGCATGGCCTTTGCAGGGCTGGCAAGCCACGTTTGGTGGTGGCGACCATCCTCCAAA
ATCGGATCTGGAAGTTCTGTTCCAGGGGCCCCTGGGATCCGCCAAGGCTACCCCGGAGCCGCCCTCAGAC
CAACCTTGGTACTTCAGTGGGATCAGCAGGGCTCAGGCCCAGCAGTTGCTCTTGTCTCCTGCCAATGCAC
CAGGGGCCTTCCTCATCCGGCCCAGCGAAAGCAGCATCGGGGGCTATTCTCTATCAGTCAGGGCCCAGGC
CAAAGTCTGCCACTACCGCATCTGCATGGCACCCAGTGGCAGCCTCTATCTGCAGGAGGGCCAACTCTTC
CCCAGCCTGGATGCACTGCTGGCTTACTACAAGACCAACTGGAAGCTGATCCAGAACCCTCTGCTGCAGC
CCTGCATACCCCAGATACCCTTGGTTCAGGACGAGGGAATTCTATGAGCGGCCGCATCGTGACTGACTGA
CGATCTGCCTCGCGCGTTTCGGTGATGACGGTGAAAACCTCTGACACATGCAGCTCCCGGAGACGGTCAC
AGCTTGTCTGTAAGCGGATGCCGGGAGCAGACAAGCCCGTCAGGGCGCGTCAGCGGGTGTTGGCGGGTGT
CGGGGCGCAGCCATGACCCAGTCACGTAGCGATAGCGGAGTGTATAATTCTTGAAGACGAAAGGGCCTCG
TGATACGCCTATTTTTATAGGTTAATGTCATGATAATAATGGTTTCTTAGACGTCAGGTGGCACTTTTCG
GGGAAATGTGCGCGGAACCCCTATTTGTTTATTTTTCTAAATACATTCAAATATGTATCCGCTCATGAGA
CAATAACCCTGATAAATGCTTCAATAATATTGAAAAAGGAAGAGTATGAGTATTCAACATTTCCGTGTCG
CCCTTATTCCCTTTTTTGCGGCATTTTGCCTTCCTGTTTTTGCTCACCCAGAAACGCTGGTGAAAGTAAA
AGATGCTGAAGATCAGTTGGGTGCACGAGTGGGTTACATCGAACTGGATCTCAACAGCGGTAAGATCCTT
GAGAGTTTTCGCCCCGAAGAACGTTTTCCAATGATGAGCACTTTTAAAGTTCTGCTATGTGGCGCGGTAT
TATCCCGTGTTGACGCCGGGCAAGAGCAACTCGGTCGCCGCATACACTATTCTCAGAATGACTTGGTTGA
GTACTCACCAGTCACAGAAAAGCATCTTACGGATGGCATGACAGTAAGAGAATTATGCAGTGCTGCCATA
ACCATGAGTGATAACACTGCGGCCAACTTACTTCTGACAACGATCGGAGGACCGAAGGAGCTAACCGCTT
TTTTGCACAACATGGGGGATCATGTAACTCGCCTTGATCGTTGGGAACCGGAGCTGAATGAAGCCATACC
AAACGACGAGCGTGACACCACGATGCCTGCAGCAATGGCAACAACGTTGCGCAAACTATTAACTGGCGAA
CTACTTACTCTAGCTTCCCGGCAACAATTAATAGACTGGATGGAGGCGGATAAAGTTGCAGGACCACTTC
TGCGCTCGGCCCTTCCGGCTGGCTGGTTTATTGCTGATAAATCTGGAGCCGGTGAGCGTGGGTCTCGCGG
TATCATTGCAGCACTGGGGCCAGATGGTAAGCCCTCCCGTATCGTAGTTATCTACACGACGGGGAGTCAG
GCAACTATGGATGAACGAAATAGACAGATCGCTGAGATAGGTGCCTCACTGATTAAGCATTGGTAACTGT
CAGACCAAGTTTACTCATATATACTTTAGATTGATTTAAAACTTCATTTTTAATTTAAAAGGATCTAGGT
GAAGATCCTTTTTGATAATCTCATGACCAAAATCCCTTAACGTGAGTTTTCGTTCCACTGAGCGTCAGAC
CCCGTAGAAAAGATCAAAGGATCTTCTTGAGATCCTTTTTTTCTGCGCGTAATCTGCTGCTTGCAAACAA
AAAAACCACCGCTACCAGCGGTGGTTTGTTTGCCGGATCAAGAGCTACCAACTCTTTTTCCGAAGGTAAC
TGGCTTCAGCAGAGCGCAGATACCAAATACTGTCCTTCTAGTGTAGCCGTAGTTAGGCCACCACTTCAAG
AACTCTGTAGCACCGCCTACATACCTCGCTCTGCTAATCCTGTTACCAGTGGCTGCTGCCAGTGGCGATA
AGTCGTGTCTTACCGGGTTGGACTCAAGACGATAGTTACCGGATAAGGCGCAGCGGTCGGGCTGAACGGG
GGGTTCGTGCACACAGCCCAGCTTGGAGCGAACGACCTACACCGAACTGAGATACCTACAGCGTGAGCTA
TGAGAAAGCGCCACGCTTCCCGAAGGGAGAAAGGCGGACAGGTATCCGGTAAGCGGCAGGGTCGGAACAG
GAGAGCGCACGAGGGAGCTTCCAGGGGGAAACGCCTGGTATCTTTATAGTCCTGTCGGGTTTCGCCACCT
CTGACTTGAGCGTCGATTTTTGTGATGCTCGTCAGGGGGGCGGAGCCTATGGAAAAACGCCAGCAACGCG
GCCTTTTTACGGTTCCTGGCCTTTTGCTGGCCTTTTGCTCACATGTTCTTTCCTGCGTTATCCCCTGATT
CTGTGGATAACCGTATTACCGCCTTTGAGTGAGCTGATACCGCTCGCCGCAGCCGAACGACCGAGCGCAG
CGAGTCAGTGAGCGAGGAAGCGGAAGAGCGCCTGATGCGGTATTTTCTCCTTACGCATCTGTGCGGTATT
TCACACCGCATAAATTCCGACACCATCGAATGGTGCAAAACCTTTCGCGGTATGGCATGATAGCGCCCGG
AAGAGAGTCAATTCAGGGTGGTGAATGTGAAACCAGTAACGTTATACGATGTCGCAGAGTATGCCGGTGT
CTCTTATCAGACCGTTTCCCGCGTGGTGAACCAGGCCAGCCACGTTTCTGCGAAAACGCGGGAAAAAGTG
GAAGCGGCGATGGCGGAGCTGAATTACATTCCCAACCGCGTGGCACAACAACTGGCGGGCAAACAGTCGT
TGCTGATTGGCGTTGCCACCTCCAGTCTGGCCCTGCACGCGCCGTCGCAAATTGTCGCGGCGATTAAATC
TCGCGCCGATCAACTGGGTGCCAGCGTGGTGGTGTCGATGGTAGAACGAAGCGGCGTCGAAGCCTGTAAA
GCGGCGGTGCACAATCTTCTCGCGCAACGCGTCAGTGGGCTGATCATTAACTATCCGCTGGATGACCAGG
ATGCCATTGCTGTGGAAGCTGCCTGCACTAATGTTCCGGCGTTATTTCTTGATGTCTCTGACCAGACACC
CATCAACAGTATTATTTTCTCCCATGAAGACGGTACGCGACTGGGCGTGGAGCATCTGGTCGCATTGGGT
CACCAGCAAATCGCGCTGTTAGCGGGCCCATTAAGTTCTGTCTCGGCGCGTCTGCGTCTGGCTGGCTGGC
ATAAATATCTCACTCGCAATCAAATTCAGCCGATAGCGGAACGGGAAGGCGACTGGAGTGCCATGTCCGG
TTTTCAACAAACCATGCAAATGCTGAATGAGGGCATCGTTCCCACTGCGATGCTGGTTGCCAACGATCAG
ATGGCGCTGGGCGCAATGCGCGCCATTACCGAGTCCGGGCTGCGCGTTGGTGCGGATATCTCGGTAGTGG
GATACGACGATACCGAAGACAGCTCATGTTATATCCCGCCGTCAACCACCATCAAACAGGATTTTCGCCT
GCTGGGGCAAACCAGCGTGGACCGCTTGCTGCAACTCTCTCAGGGCCAGGCGGTGAAGGGCAATCAGCTG
TTGCCCGTCTCACTGGTGAAAAGAAAAACCACCCTGGCGCCCAATACGCAAACCGCCTCTCCCCGCGCGT
TGGCCGATTCATTAATGCAGCTGGCACGACAGGTTTCCCGACTGGAAAGCGGGCAGTGAGCGCAACGCAA
TTAATGTGAGTTAGCTCACTCATTAGGCACCCCAGGCTTTACACTTTATGCTTCCGGCTCGTATGTTGTG
TGGAATTGTGAGCGGATAACAATTTCACACAGGAAACAGCTATGACCATGATTACGGATTCACTGGCCGT
CGTTTTACAACGTCGTGACTGGGAAAACCCTGGCGTTACCCAACTTAATCGCCTTGCAGCACATCCCCCT
TTCGCCAGCTGGCGTAATAGCGAAGAGGCCCGCACCGATCGCCCTTCCCAACAGTTGCGCAGCCTGAATG
GCGAATGGCGCTTTGCCTGGTTTCCGGCACCAGAAGCGGTGCCGGAAAGCTGGCTGGAGTGCGATCTTCC
TGAGGCCGATACTGTCGTCGTCCCCTCAAACTGGCAGATGCACGGTTACGATGCGCCCATCTACACCAAC
GTAACCTATCCCATTACGGTCAATCCGCCGTTTGTTCCCACGGAGAATCCGACGGGTTGTTACTCGCTCA
CATTTAATGTTGATGAAAGCTGGCTACAGGAAGGCCAGACGCGAATTATTTTTGATGGCGTTGGAATT
