>Addgene plasmid #46473 | pGEX Ptk70-SH2 | depositor partial sequence | sequence record 65668 | Insert sequence
GGATCCGCCAAGGCTACCCCGGAGCCGCCCTCAGACCAACCTTGGTACTTCAGTGGGATCAGCAGGGCTC
AGGCCCAGCAGTTGCTCTTGTCTCCTGCCAATGCACCAGGGGCCTTCCTCATCCGGCCCAGCGAAAGCAG
CATCGGGGGCTATTCTCTATCAGTCAGGGCCCAGGCCAAAGTCTGCCACTACCGCATCTGCATGGCACCC
AGTGGCAGCCTCTATCTGCAGGAGGGCCAACTCTTCCCCAGCCTGGATGCACTGCTGGCTTACTACAAGA
CCAACTGGAAGCTGATCCAGAACCCTCTGCTGCAGCCCTGCATACCCCAGATACCCTTGGTTCAGGACGA
GGGAATTC
