>Addgene plasmid #46473 | pGEX Ptk70-SH2 | addgene partial sequence | sequence record 67999 | pGEX5
AGTTCTGTTCCAGGGGCCCCTGGGATCCGCCAAGGCTACCCCGGAGCCGCCCTCAGACCAACCTTGGTAC
TTCAGTGGGATCAGCAGGGCTCAGGCCCAGCAGTTGCTCTTGTCTCCTGCCAATGCACCAGGGGCCTTCC
TCATCCGGCCCAGCGAAAGCAGCATCGGGGGCTATTCTCTATCAGTCAGGGCCCAGGCCAAAGTCTGCCA
CTACCGCATCTGCATGGCACCCAGTGGCAGCCTCTATCTGCAGGAGGGCCAACTCTTCCCCAGCCTGGAT
GCACTGCTGGCTTACTACAAGACCAACTGGAAGCTGATCCAGAACCCTCTGCTGCAGCCCTGCATACCCC
AGATACCCTTGGTTCAGGACGAGGGAATTCTATGAGCGGCCGCATCGTGACTGACTGACGATCTGCCTCG
CGCGTTTCGGTGATGACGGTGAAAACCTCTGACACATGCAGCTCCCGGAGACGGTCACAGCTTGTCTGTA
AGCGGATGCCGGGAGCAGACAAGCCCGTCAGGGCGCGTCAGCGGGTGTTGGCGGGTGTCGGGGCGCAGCC
ATGACCCAGTCACGTAGCGATAGCGGAGTGTATAATTCTTGAAGACGAAAGGGCCTCGTGATACGCCTAT
TTTTATAGGTTAATGTCATGATAATAATGGTTTCTTAGACGTCAGGTGGCACTTTTCGGGGAAATGTGCG
CGGAACCCCTATTTGTTTATTTTTCTAAATACATTCAAATATGTATCCGCTCATGAGACAATAACCCTGA
TAAATGCTTCAATAATATTGAAAAAGGAAGAGTATGAGTATTCAACATTTCCGTGTCGCCCTTATTCCCT
TTTTTGCGGCATTTTGCCTTCCTGTTTTTGCTCACCCA
